>Addgene plasmid #111285 | pRSETA-Prp28 | addgene full sequence | sequence record 217737 | Addgene NGS Result
GTTCCTGGCCTTTTGCTGGCCTTTTGCTCACATGTTCTTTCCTGCGTTATCCCCTGATTCTGTGGATAAC
CGTATTACCGCCTTTGAGTGAGCTGATACCGCTCGCCGCAGCCGAACGACCGAGCGCAGCGAGTCAGTGA
GCGAGGAAGCGGAAGAGCGCCCAATACGCAAACCGCCTCTCCCCGCGCGTTGGCCGATTCATTAATGCAG
GATCTCGATCCCGCGAAATTAATACGACTCACTATAGGGAGACCACAACGGTTTCCCTCTAGAAATAATT
TTGTTTAACTTTAAGAAGGAGATATACATATGGCAAGACCAATCGATGTTAGTCAGCTGATTGCTGGTAT
AAACAAGAAAAAAGGACTAGATGAAAATACATCAGGTAAAATCAGCAAGCCTAGGTTTTTGAATAAACAA
GAAAGATCTAAGCAAGAACGTTTGAAGGAGAACGAAGAGAGTTTGACGCCTACGCAAAGTGATAGCGCTA
AGGTGGAGATTAAAAAGGTAAACTCTAGAGATGACAGTTTTTTCAATGAAACAAATGATAAGAAGAGAAA
TCCATCAAAGCAAAATGGCTCTAAATTTCACTTTTCTTGGAATGAAAGCGAAGATACTCTGAGCGGATAT
GATCCTATCGTTTCAACTAGAGCTATAGATTTGCTATGGAAGGGAAAGACTCCTAAAAATGCTGCAGAAT
CTTCATATATGGGGAAGCATTGGACTGAGAAGTCCTTGCACGAAATGAATGAGAGAGATTGGAGGATACT
AAAAGAAGACTACGCTATTGTTACAAAAGGTGGGACAGTAGAAAATCCATTGAGAAATTGGGAAGAGCTC
AATATAATACCAAGGGACTTGTTACGTGTTATTATACAGGAGCTGCGATTTCCTTCACCAACTCCTATTC
AAAGGATTACTATTCCAAACGTTTGCAATATGAAACAATATAGAGATTTTCTTGGTGTTGCCTCTACAGG
TTCGGGTAAGACTTTGGCCTTTGTAATACCGATACTAATCAAGATGAGTAGGTCACCTCCAAGGCCACCA
TCTTTGAAGATTATTGATGGCCCCAAAGCGTTAATTTTAGCTCCAACAAGGGAATTAGTGCAGCAAATTC
AAAAAGAAACACAAAAAGTTACAAAAATATGGTCCAAAGAGAGCAACTATGACTGCAAAGTAATTTCTAT
TGTTGGTGGACACTCCTTGGAGGAAATTTCATTTTCTCTATCGGAGGGTTGTGACATCCTGGTGGCCACT
CCAGGACGTTTAATTGACTCTTTAGAAAATCACTTACTTGTGATGAAACAGGTGGAGACATTAGTACTAG
ATGAAGCTGACAAAATGATTGATTTAGGTTTTGAGGACCAAGTAACAAACATTTTAACTAAAGTCGATAT
AAATGCTGACTCTGCTGTGAATAGACAAACCCTGATGTTTACCGCTACAATGACACCCGTTATAGAAAAA
ATTGCAGCAGGATACATGCAAAAGCCTGTTTATGCAACCATTGGGGTTGAGACGGGTTCTGAACCTTTGA
TTCAACAGGTTGTGGAATATGCAGATAATGACGAAGACAAATTCAAAAAGTTGAAGCCAATTGTCGCTAA
ATATGATCCACCAATAATAATTTTTATCAATTACAAACAAACTGCTGATTGGTTAGCAGAAAAGTTTCAA
AAGGAAACCAACATGAAGGTGACGATTTTACATGGTTCTAAATCGCAAGAGCAAAGGGAACATTCTTTGC
AATTATTTCGCACCAACAAAGTCCAAATCATGATCGCAACAAACGTTGCCGCAAGAGGATTGGATATCCC
TAATGTTTCCTTGGTAGTCAATTTCCAGATTTCCAAAAAAATGGATGACTACATCCATAGAATTGGTAGA
ACAGGTCGTGCAGCAAATGAGGGCACTGCTGTCTCCTTTGTTAGTGCCGCTGAAGATGAATCATTGATAC
GTGAACTTTACAAATACGTCAGGAAACATGATCCCTTGAATAGCAATATCTTTTCCGAAGCCGTAAAGAA
CAAATATAACGTCGGCAAACAGCTCAGTAATGAGATTATATATGGCGCCGAAAATCTTTATTTTCAAGGT
CATCATCATCATCATCATTAGGAATTCGAAGCTTGATCCGGCTGCTAACAAAGCCCGAAAGGAAGCTGAG
TTGGCTGCTGCCACCGCTGAGCAATAACTAGCATAACCCCTTGGGGCCTCTAAACGGGTCTTGAGGGGTT
TTTTGCTGAAAGGAGGAACTATATCCGGATCTGGCGTAATAGCGAAGAGGCCCGCACCGATCGCCCTTCC
CAACAGTTGCGCAGCCTGAATGGCGAATGGG
[124 nt withheld, positions 2342-2465]
C
[91 nt withheld, positions 2467-2557]
A
[49 nt withheld, positions 2559-2607]
CCTTTGACGTTGGAGTCCACGTTCTTT
[37 nt withheld, positions 2635-2671]
ACCCTATCTCGGTCTATTCTTTTGATTTATAAGGGATTTTGCCGATTTCGGCCTATTGGTTAAAAAATGA
GCTGATTTAACAAAAATTTAACGCGAATTTTAACAAAATATTAACGCTTACAATTTAGGTGGCACTTTTC
GGGGAAATGTGCGCGGAACCCCTATTTGTTTATTTTTCTAAATACATTCAAATATGTATCCGCTCATGAG
ACAATAACCCTGATAAATGCTTCAATAATATTGAAAAAGGAAGAGTATGAGTATTCAACATTTCCGTGTC
GCCCTTATTCCCTTTTTTGCGGCATTTTGCCTTCCTGTTTTTGCTCACCCAGAAACGCTGGTGAAAGTAA
AAGATGCTGAAGATCAGTTGGGTGCACGAGTGGGTTACATCGAACTGGATCTCAACAGCGGTAAGATCCT
TGAGAGTTTTCGCCCCGAAGAACGTTTTCCAATGATGAGCACTTTTAAAGTTCTGCTATGTGGCGCGGTA
TTATCCCGTATTGACGCCGGGCAAGAGCAACTCGGTCGCCGCATACACTATTCTCAGAATGACTTGGTTG
AGTACTCACCAGTCACAGAAAAGCATCTTACGGATGGCATGACAGTAAGAGAATTATGCAGTGCTGCCAT
AACCATGAGTGATAACACTGCGGCCAACTTACTTCTGACAACGATCGGAGGACCGAAGGAGCTAACCGCT
TTTTTGCACAACATGGGGGATCATGTAACTCGCCTTGATCGTTGGGAACCGGAGCTGAATGAAGCCATAC
CAAACGACGAGCGTGACACCACGATGCCTGTAGCAATGGCAACAACGTTGCGCAAACTATTAACTGGCGA
ACTACTTACTCTAGCTTCCCGGCAACAATTAATAGACTGGATGGAGGCGGATAAAGTTGCAGGACCACTT
CTGCGCTCGGCCCTTCCGGCTGGCTGGTTTATTGCTGATAAATCTGGAGCCGGTGAGCGTGGGTCTCGCG
GTATCATTGCAGCACTGGGGCCAGATGGTAAGCCCTCCCGTATCGTAGTTATCTACACGACGGGGAGTCA
GGCAACTATGGATGAACGAAATAGACAGATCGCTGAGATAGGTGCCTCACTGATTAAGCATTGGTAACTG
TCAGACCAAGTTTACTCATATATACTTTAGATTGATTTAAAACTTCATTTTTAATTTAAAAGGATCTAGG
TGAAGATCCTTTTTGATAATCTCATGACCAAAATCCCTTAACGTGAGTTTTCGTTCCACTGAGCGTCAGA
CCCCGTAGAAAAGATCAAAGGATCTTCTTGAGATCCTTTTTTTCTGCGCGTAATCTGCTGCTTGCAAACA
AAAAAACCACCGCTACCAGCGGTGGTTTGTTTGCCGGATCAAGAGCTACCAACTCTTTTTCCGAAGGTAA
CTGGCTTCAGCAGAGCGCAGATACCAAATACTGTTCTTCTAGTGTAGCCGTAGTTAGGCCACCACTTCAA
GAACTCTGTAGCACCGCCTACATACCTCGCTCTGCTAATCCTGTTACCAGTGGCTGCTGCCAGTGGCGAT
AAGTCGTGTCTTACCGGGTTGGACTCAAGACGATAGTTACCGGATAAGGCGCAGCGGTCGGGCTGAACGG
GGGGTTCGTGCACACAGCCCAGCTTGGAGCGAACGACCTACACCGAACTGAGATACCTACAGCGTGAGCT
ATGAGAAAGCGCCACGCTTCCCGAAGGGAGAAAGGCGGACAGGTATCCGGTAAGCGGCAGGGTCGGAACA
GGAGAGCGCACGAGGGAGCTTCCAGGGGGAAACGCCTGGTATCTTTATAGTCCTGTCGGGTTTCGCCACC
TCTGACTTGAGCGTCGATTTTTGTGATGCTCGTCAGGGGGGCGGAGCCTATGGAAAAACGCCAGCAACGC
GGCCTTTTTACG
Features (pLannotate 1.2.2; 13 found; start..end, strand, type, name):
     22..155     +  rep_origin     RSF ori (fragment): Plasmids containing the RSF 1030 origin of replication can be propagated in E. coli cells that contain additional plasmids with compatible origins.
    157..210     +  CDS            lacI (fragment): lac repressor; lacI; The lac repressor binds to the lac operator to inhibit transcription in E. coli. This inhibition can be relieved by adding lactose or isopropyl-β-D-thiogalactopyranoside (IPTG).
    230..248     +  promoter       T7 promoter: promoter for bacteriophage T7 RNA polymerase
    280..302     +  RBS            RBS: efficient ribosome binding site from bacteriophage T7 gene 10 (Olins and Rangwala, 1989)
    310..2073    +  CDS            PRP28: PRP28_YEAST - Experimental evidence at protein level: Swiss-Prot protein existence level 1. ATP-dependent RNA helicase involved in mRNA splicing. May destabilize the U1/5'-splice site duplex to permit an effective competition for the 5'-splice site by the U6 snRNA, resulting in the switch between U1 and U6 at the 5'-splice site. May also act to unwind the U4/U6 base-pairing interaction in the U4/U6/U5 snRNP, facilitating the first covalent step of splicing. From Saccharomyces cerevisiae (strain ATCC 204508 / S288c) (Baker's yeast).
   2101..2118    +  CDS            capTEV™ (fragment): composite tag for in vivo biotinylation, TEV protease cleavage, and 6xHis tagging
   2141..2190    +  CDS            SET1 (fragment): solubility-enhancement tag derived from T7 phage gene 10B
   2198..2245    +  terminator     T7 terminator: transcription terminator for bacteriophage T7 RNA polymerase
   2271..2337    +  CDS            lacZα (fragment): LacZα fragment of β-galactosidase; lacZ fragment
   2342..2770    +  rep_origin     f1 ori (sequence partly withheld): f1 bacteriophage origin of replication; arrow indicates direction of (+) strand synthesis
   2823..2927    +  promoter       AmpR promoter: bla
   2928..3788    +  CDS            AmpR: β-lactamase; bla; confers resistance to ampicillin, carbenicillin, and related antibiotics
   3959..4547    +  rep_origin     ori: high-copy-number ColE1/pMB1/pBR322/pUC origin of replication
