[The description below was written by a language model from this plasmid's Addgene catalogue record and pLannotate feature annotations shown in this document.]
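Description:
pRSETA-Prp28 is a bacterial expression plasmid built on the pRSET-A backbone and carrying the Saccharomyces cerevisiae PRP28 gene (YDR243C). The sequenced construct is about 4.6 kb. It is propagated in E. coli from a high-copy ColE1/pUC-type origin and selected with ampicillin through the bla (AmpR) gene and its own promoter. An f1 phage origin is also present, which in principle allows single-stranded DNA to be rescued.

The expression cassette consists of a T7 promoter followed by the efficient ribosome binding site from phage T7 gene 10. These drive the PRP28 open reading frame, and a T7 terminator lies downstream. Transcription therefore depends on a host that supplies T7 RNA polymerase. No lac operator is annotated next to the promoter. The catalogue lists a C-terminal His tag on the insert. This fits the short annotated match just after the PRP28 coding region to a composite tag that includes a 6xHis element, and that match most likely represents the histidine stretch alone. Several other small hits (fragments of an RSF origin, lacI, lacZα and a T7 gene 10-derived solubility tag) are partial matches only. They are probably residual backbone sequence or annotation artefacts rather than functional parts.

Prp28 is a DEAD-box ATP-dependent RNA helicase of the spliceosome. It is implicated in exchanging U1 for U6 snRNA at the 5' splice site. The stated purpose is simply Prp28 expression, and the design suits production of recombinant His-tagged protein in E. coli for affinity purification and biochemical studies of pre-mRNA splicing.
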