Addgene plasmid #111285: pRSETA-Prp28
Purpose: Prp28 expression plasmid
Depositing lab: Christine Guthrie. Depositing organization: University of California, San Francisco (UCSF). Publication: An unanticipated early function of DEAD-box ATPase Prp28 during commitment to splicing is modulated by U5 snRNP protein Prp8. Price AM, Gornemann J, Guthrie C, Brow DA. RNA. 2014 Jan;20(1):46-60. doi: 10.1261/rna.041970.113. Epub 2013 Nov 14. PubMed 24231520.
Backbone
  Vector backbone: pRSET-A
  Backbone manufacturer: Invitrogen
  Backbone size w/o insert (bp): 2900
  Vector type: Bacterial Expression
Growth in bacteria
  Bacterial resistance: Ampicillin, 100 μg/mL
  Growth temperature: 37°C
  Growth strain: DH5alpha
  Copy number: High Copy
Gene/Insert
  Gene/Insert name: PRP28 (alt name: YDR243C)
  Species: S. cerevisiae (budding yeast)
  Tag / fusion protein: His (C terminal on insert)
Terms and licenses: Academic/Nonprofit Terms; Industry Terms: Not Available to Industry
How to cite: pRSETA-Prp28 was a gift from Christine Guthrie (Addgene plasmid # 111285 ; http://n2t.net/addgene:111285 ; RRID:Addgene_111285)
